Addgene plasmid #71996: Plxna1-AP-His
Purpose: Expresses the extracellular region of the PlexinA1 protein, C-terminally fused to alkaline phosphatase + 6X histidine tag.
Depositing lab: Woj Wojtowicz. Depositing organization: University of California, Berkeley. Publication: An extracellular biochemical screen reveals that FLRTs and Unc5s mediate neuronal subtype recognition in the retina. Visser JJ, Cheng Y, Perry SC, Chastain AB, Parsa B, Masri SS, Ray TA, Kay JN, Wojtowicz WM. Elife. 2015 Dec 3;4. pii: e08149. doi: 10.7554/eLife.08149. PubMed 26633812.
Backbone
  Vector backbone: pCMVi-SV40ori
  Vector type: Mammalian Expression
Growth in bacteria
  Bacterial resistance: Ampicillin, 100 μg/mL
  Growth temperature: 37°C
  Growth strain: DH5alpha
  Copy number: High Copy
Gene/Insert
  Gene/Insert name: Plxna1 (alt names: Plexin A1; Plxn1; PlexA1; NOV; NCBI gene ID 18844; Reference sequence NM_008881.2)
  Species: M. musculus (mouse)
  Insert size (bp): 3723
  Entrez Gene: Plxna1 (a.k.a. 2600013D04Rik, NOV, PlexA1, Plxn1, mKIAA4053)
  Promoter: CMV
  Tag / fusion protein: AP-His (C terminal on backbone)
  Cloning method: Restriction Enzyme; 5′ cloning site PmeI (destroyed during cloning); 3′ cloning site SpeI (not destroyed)
  Sequencing primers: 5′ GTCAGAGGTAACTCCCGTTGC; 3′ GAGGTTCTTGGCGGCTGTC
Terms and licenses: Academic/Nonprofit Terms; Industry Terms: Not Available to Industry
How to cite: Plxna1-AP-His was a gift from Woj Wojtowicz (Addgene plasmid # 71996 ; http://n2t.net/addgene:71996 ; RRID:Addgene_71996)
