[The description below was written by a language model from this plasmid's Addgene catalogue record and pLannotate feature annotations shown in this document.]
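Description:
Plxna1-AP-His is a mammalian expression plasmid of about 10.2 kb built on the pCMVi-SV40ori backbone. It produces the extracellular region of mouse Plexin A1 as a fusion to alkaline phosphatase and a 6X histidine tag. It is propagated in E. coli as a high-copy plasmid through a ColE1/pUC-type origin and selected with ampicillin via the β-lactamase gene. The backbone also carries an f1 phage origin and short remnants of rop, bom and lacZα that are vector leftovers rather than functional parts. An SV40 enhancer/early promoter region lies outside the expression cassette. This region contains the SV40 origin referred to in the backbone name, which can support episomal amplification in cells expressing large T antigen. No mammalian selection marker is annotated.

Expression is driven by the human CMV immediate early enhancer and promoter, followed by CMV intron A, an element commonly included to raise transcript levels. The 3,723 bp Plxna1 fragment encodes only the ectodomain, so the transmembrane and cytoplasmic signalling portions of this semaphorin co-receptor are absent. It is joined at its C terminus to human placental secreted alkaline phosphatase supplied by the backbone, and the cassette ends with an SV40 polyadenylation signal. The His tag listed in the catalogue entry is not separately annotated in either feature table; the two tables are otherwise essentially identical, differing by one nucleotide in length. The AP moiety provides an enzymatic readout and the His tag a handle for capture or purification. This fits the associated publication's extracellular biochemical screen for interactions between cell-surface recognition proteins in the retina.
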