Features (pLannotate 1.2.2; 14 found; start..end, strand, type, name):
     25..408     +  enhancer       CMV enhancer: human cytomegalovirus immediate early enhancer
    410..609     +  promoter       CMV promoter: human cytomegalovirus (CMV) immediate early promoter
    748..1573    +  intron         CMV intron A: human cytomegalovirus intron A (Chapman et al., 1991)
   1612..5334    +  CDS            Plxna1 (fragment): PLXA1_MOUSE - Also known as Kiaa4053. Experimental evidence at protein level: Swiss-Prot protein existence level 1. Coreceptor for SEMA3A, SEMA3C, SEMA3F and SEMA6D. Necessary for signaling by class 3 semaphorins and subsequent remodeling of the cytoskeleton. Plays a role in axon guidance, invasive growth and cell migration. Class 3 semaphorins bind to a complex composed of a neuropilin and a plexin. The plexin modulates the affinity of the complex for specific semaphorins, and its cytoplasmic domain is required for the activation of down-stream signaling events in the cytoplasm. From Mus musc
   5353..6804    +  CDS            SEAP: secreted alkaline phosphatase from human placenta The natural enzyme has a C-terminal transmembrane sequence that is replaced by a GPI anchor.
   6863..6984    +  polyA_signal   SV40 poly(A) signal: SV40 polyadenylation signal
   7193..7781    -  rep_origin     ori: high-copy-number ColE1/pMB1/pBR322/pUC origin of replication
   7952..8812    -  CDS            AmpR: β-lactamase; bla; confers resistance to ampicillin, carbenicillin, and related antibiotics
   8813..8917    -  promoter       AmpR promoter: bla
   9012..9047    +  CDS            rop (fragment): Rop protein, which maintains plasmids at low copy number; rop
   9070..9399    +  promoter       SV40 promoter: SV40 enhancer and early promoter
   9522..9621    +  misc_feature   bom (fragment): basis of mobility region from pBR322
   9649..10077   -  rep_origin     f1 ori (sequence partly withheld): f1 bacteriophage origin of replication; arrow indicates direction of (+) strand synthesis
  10081..10238   -  CDS            lacZα (fragment): LacZα fragment of β-galactosidase; lacZ fragment
>Addgene plasmid #71996 | Plxna1-AP-His | addgene full sequence | sequence record 439406 | Addgene Long Read Sequencing Result
GTCGAGGTCTCGACGGTATCGATTGACATTGATTATTGACTAGCTAGTTATTAATAGTAATCAATTACGG
GGTCATTAGTTCATAGCCCATATATGGAGTTCCGCGTTACATAACTTACGGTAAATGGCCCGCCTGGCTG
ACCGCCCAACGACCCCCGCCCATTGACGTCAATAATGACGTATGTTCCCATAGTAACGCCAATAGGGACT
TTCCATTGACGTCAATGGGTGGAGTATTTACGGTAAACTGCCCACTTGGCAGTACATCAAGTGTATCATA
TGCCAAGTCCGCCCCCTATTGACGTCAATGACGGTAAATGGCCCGCCTGGCATTATGCCCAGTACATGAC
CTTACGGGACTTTCCTACTTGGCAGTACATCTACGTATTAGTCATCGCTATTACCATGGTGATGCGGTTT
TGGCAGTACACCAATGGGCGTGGATAGCGGTTTGACTCACGGGGATTTCCAAGTCTCCACCCCATTGACG
TCAATGGGAGTTTGTTTTGGCACCAAAATCAACGGGACTTTCCAAAATGTCGTAATAACCCCGCCCCGTT
GACGCAAATGGGCGGTAGGCGTGTACGGTGGGAGGTCTATATAAGCAGAGCTCGTTTAGTGAACCGTCAG
ATCGCCTGGAGACGCCATCCACGCTGTTTTGACCTCCATAGAAGACACCGGGACCGATCCAGCCTCCGCG
GCCGGGAACGGTGCATTGGAACGCGGATTCCCCGTGCCAAGAGTGACGTAAGTACCGCCTATAGACTCTA
TAGGCACACCCCTTTGGCTCTTATGCATGCTATACTGTTTTTGGCTTGGGGCCTATACACCCCCGCTTCC
ATATGCTATAGGTGATGGTATAGCTTAGCCTATAGGTGTGGGTTATTGACCATTATTGACCACTCCCCTA
TTGGTGACGATACTTTCCATTACTAATCCATAACATGGCTCTTTGCCACAACTATCTCTATTGGCTATAT
GCCAATACTCTGTCCTTCAGAGACTGACACGGACTCTGTATTTTTACAGGATGGGGTCCCATTTATTATT
TACAAATTCACATATACAACAACGCCGTCCCCCGTGCCCGCAGTTTTTATTAAACATAGCGTGGGATCTC
CACGCGAATCTCGGGTACGTGTTCCGGACATGGGCTCTTCTCCGGTAGCGGCGGAGCTTCCACATCCGAG
CCCTGGTCCCATGCCTCCAGCGGCTCATGGTCGCTCGGCAGCTCCTTGCTCCTAACAGTGGAGGCCAGAC
TTAGGCACAGCACAATGCCCACCACCACCAGTGTGCCGCACAAGGCCGTGGCGGTAGGGTATGTGTCTGA
AAATGAGCTCGGAGATTGGGCTCGCACCGCTGACGCAGATGGAAGACTTAAGGCAGCGGCAGAAGAAGAT
GCAGGCAGCTGAGTTGTTGTATTCTGATAAGAGTCAGAGGTAACTCCCGTTGCGGTGCTGTTAACGGTGG
AGGGCAGTGTAGTCTGAGCAGTACTCGTTGCTGCCGCGCGCGCCACCAGACATAATAGCTGACAGACTAA
CAGACTGTTCCTTTCCATGGGTCTTTTCTGCAGAAGCTTGAATTCTCGAGGATCCGCGGCCAAACGCCAC
CATGCCACTGCCACCTCTGAGCTCTCGGACACTGCTGCTGCTGCTCTTGCTGCTGCTGAGGGGTGTGTGG
ATAGCCATCAGCTCGCCCCCAGCTGGTTTGGGTCCACAACCTGCCTTCCGCACCTTTGTGGCCAGTGACT
GGGGCCTCACTCACCTGGTGGTTCACGAACAGACAGGAGAGGTATATGTTGGCGCTGTGAACCGTATTTA
CAAGCTGTCGGGGAACCTAACCCTGCTTCGGGCCCATGTGACAGGCCCTGTAGAAGACAATGAGAAATGC
TACCCACCCCCCAGTGTACAGTCCTGCCCACATGGTCTGGGCAGCACAGACAACGTCAACAAGCTTCTAC
TGCTGGACTATGCAGCCAACCGCCTGTTGGCCTGTGGCAGTGCCTCACAGGGCATCTGCCAGTTCCTGAG
GTTGGACGATCTCTTCAAGCTGGGCGAGCCGCACCACCGCAAGGAACACTACCTGTCCAGTGTTCGAGAG
GCTGGCAGCATGGCGGGAGTGCTCATTGCTGGGCCACCCGGCCAGGGCCAGGCCAAGCTCTTCGTGGGCA
CACCCATCGATGGCAAATCAGAATACTTCCCCACTCTGTCCAGTCGCCGGCTCATGGCCAACGAGGAAGA
TGCTGACATGTTTGGCTTTGTGTACCAGGATGAGTTTGTGTCATCTCAGCTCAAGATCCCTTCAGACACA
TTGTCCAAGTTCCCAGCCTTTGACATCTACTATGTGTACAGTTTCCGCAGCGAGCAGTTCGTATACTACC
TCACCCTGCAGCTAGACACGCAGCTTACCTCGCCCGACGCCGCTGGCGAGCACTTCTTCACCTCCAAGAT
TGTGCGGCTGTGCGTGAATGACCCCAAGTTCTACTCTTACGTGGAGTTCCCCATTGGCTGCGAGCAGGCT
GGCGTGGAGTATCGGCTGGTGCAGGACGCCTACCTGAGCCGGCCGGGACAGGCCCTGGCCAAACAGCTGG
GCCTGGCTGAGGATGAGGAGGTGTTGTTCACTGTGTTCGCACAGGGCCAGAAGAACCGCGTGAAGCCACC
CAAGGAGTCGGCGCTGTGCCTGTTCACACTGAGGGCCATCAAGGAGAAAATCAAGGAGCGCATCCAATCC
TGCTACCGTGGAGAAGGAAAGCTCTCCCTGCCTTGGCTGCTCAACAAGGAGCTGGGCTGCATCAACTCGC
CCCTGCAGATTGATGACGACTTCTGCGGGCAGGATTTCAACCAGCCACTGGGTGGCACGGTCACCATCGA
GGGCACACCCCTTTTTGTCGACAAGGAAGATGGCCTGACTGCTGTGGCTGCCTATGACTACCAAGGCCGC
ACCGTGGTTTTTGCTGGCACTCGCAGCGGCCGCATCCGCAAGATTCTGGTGGACCTTGCAAACCCCAGCG
GCAGGCCGGCCCTGGCTTATGAAAGTGTGGTGGCTCAGGAGGGCAACCCTATCCTGCGTGACCTGGTCCT
CAGCCCCAACCGCCAGTACCTCTATGCTATGACGGAGAAGCAGGTGACGCAGGTGCCTGTGGAAAGCTGT
GTCCAGTATACTTCCTGTGAGCTGTGCCTGGGGTCTCGGGACCCCCACTGTGGCTGGTGTGTCCTGCACA
GCATCTGCTCTAGGCAGGATGCCTGTGAGCGGGCAGAAGAGCCCCAGCGTTTTGCCTCTGACCTGCTGCA
GTGTGTGCAGTTAACTGTCCAGCCGCGCAATGTGTCAGTCACCATGTCCCAGGTGCCGCTCGTGCTGCAG
GCTTGGAATGTGCCTGACCTCTCAGCTGGTGTCAACTGCTCCTTTGAGGACTTCACGGAGACTGAGAGCA
TCCTGGAAGATGGCCGCATCCATTGCCACTCACCTTCTGCCCGGGAAGTGGCGCCCATCACACAGGGTCA
GGGAGACCAGCGGGTGGTGAAGCTCTACCTCAAGTCCAAGGAGACAGGGAAGAAGTTTGCATCTGTGGAC
TTTGTCTTCTATAACTGCAGTGTTCACCAGTCCTGCCTGGCATGTGTCAACGGCTCCTTCCCCTGCCATT
GGTGCAAATACCGCCATGTTTGCACCAACAATGCGGCTGACTGCGCCTTTCTGGAAGGCCGAGTCAACAT
GTCTGAGGACTGCCCACAGATCCTGCCTTCTACCCACATCTATGTGCCAGTGGGTGTGGTGAAGCCCATC
ACCCTGGCTGCACGGAACCTGCCGCAGCCACAGTCGGGTCAGCGAGGGTACGAGTGCCTTTTCCACATCC
CAGGCAGCCCGGCCCGAGTCACTGCACTGCGCTTCAACAGCTCCAGCCTGCAGTGCCAGAACTCCTCGTA
CTCCTATGAGGGGAATGATGTCAGCGATCTGCCTGTGAACCTGTCGGTTGTGTGGAATGGCAACTTTGTC
ATTGACAACCCCCAGAACATCCAGGCCCACCTCTACAAGTGCCCAGCCTTGCGCCAGAGTTGTGGCCTCT
GCCTCAAGGCAGACCCACGCTTTGAGTGCGGCTGGTGCGTAGCTGAGCGCCGCTGTTCCCTTCGTCACCA
CTGCCCAGCTGACTCACCAGCCTCCTGGATGCATGCCCACCATGGCAGCAGCCGCTGCACAGACCCCAAG
ATTCTCAAGCTGTCCCCAGAGACAGGCCCTCGGCAGGGAGGGACTCGACTAACCATCACCGGTGAGAATC
TGGGCCTCCGGTTTGAGGATGTGCGGCTAGGCGTGCACGTGGGCAAGGTGCTTTGCAGCCCTGTGGAGAG
CGAGTACATCAGCGCAGAACAGATTGTCTGCGAGATTGGAGATGCCAGCACGCTGCGGGCCCATGATGCC
CTGGTGGAGGTGTGTGTGCGGGACTGCTCCCTCCACTACCGAGCGCTGTCCCCTAAACGCTTCACTTTTG
TGACACCGACCTTCTACCGTGTGAGCCCCTCCCGTGGGCCTCTGTCTGGAGGTACCTGGATTGGCATCGA
AGGGAGCCATCTGAATGCTGGCAGTGATGTAGCTGTGTCCATTGGCGGTCGGCCCTGCTCCTTCTCCTGG
AGAAACTCACGAGAGATCCGCTGCCTGACACCGCCCGGGCACACTCCTGGCAGCGCCCCTATTGTTATCA
ACATCAATCGTGCCCAGCTCTCCAACCCCGAGGTGAAGTACAACTATACTGAAGACCCTACTATCCTGAG
GATCGACCCTGAGTGGAGCATCAATAGTGGTGGGACCCTCCTAACAGTCACGGGCACCAACCTGGCCACT
GTCCGTGAACCTCGAATCCGCGCCAAGTATGGAGGCATTGAGAGGGAAAATAGCTGCATGGTGTACAATG
ACACCACCATGGTGTGCCGGGCGCCGTCTATAGACAACCCAAAGCGCAGCCCGCCAGAACTGGGAGAGCG
GCCAGATGAGATTGGTTTCATCATGGACAATGTGCGCACGCTGCTGGTACTCAACAGCTCCTCCTTCCTC
TACTACCCGGACCCTGTACTGGAGCCACTTAGCCCTACTGGGCTCTTGGAGCTGAAGCCCAGCTCCCCGC
TCATCCTCAAGGGGCGGAATCTCCTGCCACCTGCTCCTGGCAATTCCCGGCTCAACTACACGGTGCTCAT
CGGCTCCACACCTTGTATCCTCACCGTGTCTGAGACACAGCTGCTGTGTGAAGCACCCAACCTCACGGGG
CAGCACAAAGTCACGGTGCGGGCCGGGGGCTTCGAGTTCTCACCTGGGATGCTGCAGGTGTATTCGGACA
GCCTGCTGACACTGACTAGTGGATCTTCCGGAATCATCCCAGTTGAGGAGGAGAACCCGGACTTCTGGAA
CCGCGAGGCAGCCGAGGCCCTGGGTGCCGCCAAGAAGCTGCAGCCTGCACAGACAGCCGCCAAGAACCTC
ATCATCTTCCTGGGCGATGGGATGGGGGTGTCTACGGTGACAGCTGCCAGGATCCTAAAAGGGCAGAAGA
AGGACAAACTGGGGCCTGAGATACCCCTGGCCATGGACCGCTTCCCATATGTGGCTCTGTCCAAGACATA
CAATGTAGACAAACATGTGCCAGACAGTGGAGCCACAGCCACGGCCTACCTGTGCGGGGTCAAGGGCAAC
TTCCAGACCATTGGCTTGAGTGCAGCCGCCCGCTTTAACCAGTGCAACACGACACGCGGCAACGAGGTCA
TCTCCGTGATGAATCGGGCCAAGAAAGCAGGGAAGTCAGTGGGAGTGGTAACCACCACACGAGTGCAGCA
CGCCTCGCCAGCCGGCACCTACGCCCACACGGTGAACCGCAACTGGTACTCGGACGCCGACGTGCCTGCC
TCGGCCCGCCAGGAGGGGTGCCAGGACATCGCTACGCAGCTCATCTCCAACATGGACATTGACGTGATCC
TAGGTGGAGGCCGAAAGTACATGTTTCGCATGGGAACCCCAGACCCTGAGTACCCAGATGACTACAGCCA
AGGTGGGACCAGGCTGGACGGGAAGAATCTGGTGCAGGAATGGCTGGCGAAGCGCCAGGGTGCCCGGTAT
GTGTGGAACCGCACTGAGCTCATGCAGGCTTCCCTGGACCCGTCTGTGACCCATCTCATGGGTCTCTTTG
AGCCTGGAGACATGAAATACGAGATCCACCGAGACTCCACACTGGACCCCTCCCTGATGGAGATGACAGA
GGCTGCCCTGCGCCTGCTGAGCAGGAACCCCCGCGGCTTCTTCCTCTTCGTGGAGGGTGGTCGCATCGAC
CATGGTCATCATGAAAGCAGGGCTTACCGGGCACTGACTGAGACGATCATGTTCGACGACGCCATTGAGA
GGGCGGGCCAGCTCACCAGCGAGGAGGACACGCTGAGCCTCGTCACTGCCGACCACTCCCACGTCTTCTC
CTTCGGAGGCTACCCCCTGCGAGGGAGCTCCATCTTCGGGCTGGCCCCTGGCAAGGCCCGGGACAGGAAG
GCCTACACGGTCCTCCTATACGGAAACGGTCCAGGCTATGTGCTCAAGGACGGCGCCCGGCCGGATGTTA
CCGAGAGCGAGAGCGGGAGCCCCGAGTATCGGCAGCAGTCAGCAGTGCCCCTGGACGAAGAGACCCACGC
AGGCGAGGACGTGGCGGTGTTCGCGCGCGGCCCGCAGGCGCACCTGGTTCACGGCGTGCAGGAGCAGACC
TTCATAGCGCACGTCATGGCCTTCGCCGCCTGCCTGGAGCCCTACACCGCCTGCGACCTGGCGCCCCCCG
CCGGCACCACCGACGCCGCGCACCCGGGTCATCATCACCATCACCATTAATCTAGAGATCTTATTAAAGC
AGAACTTGTTTATTGCAGCTTATAATGGTTACAAATAAAGCAATAGCATCACAAATTTCACAAATAAAGC
ATTTTTTTCACTGCATTCTAGTTGTGGTTTGTCCAAACTCATCAATGTATCTTATCATGTCTGGTCGACT
CTAGCTAGACTCTTCCGCTTCCTCGCTCACTGACTCGCTGCGCTCGGTCGTTCGGCTGCGGCGAGCGGTA
TCAGCTCACTCAAAGGCGGTAATACGGTTATCCACAGAATCAGGGGATAACGCAGGAAAGAACATGTGAG
CAAAAGGCCAGCAAAAGGCCAGGAACCGTAAAAAGGCCGCGTTGCTGGCGTTTTTCCATAGGCTCCGCCC
CCCTGACGAGCATCACAAAAATCGACGCTCAAGTCAGAGGTGGCGAAACCCGACAGGACTATAAAGATAC
CAGGCGTTTCCCCCTGGAAGCTCCCTCGTGCGCTCTCCTGTTCCGACCCTGCCGCTTACCGGATACCTGT
CCGCCTTTCTCCCTTCGGGAAGCGTGGCGCTTTCTCATAGCTCACGCTGTAGGTATCTCAGTTCGGTGTA
GGTCGTTCGCTCCAAGCTGGGCTGTGTGCACGAACCCCCCGTTCAGCCCGACCGCTGCGCCTTATCCGGT
AACTATCGTCTTGAGTCCAACCCGGTAAGACACGACTTATCGCCACTGGCAGCAGCCACTGGTAACAGGA
TTAGCAGAGCGAGGTATGTAGGCGGTGCTACAGAGTTCTTGAAGTGGTGGCCTAACTACGGCTACACTAG
AAGAACAGTATTTGGTATCTGCGCTCTGCTGAAGCCAGTTACCTTCGGAAAAAGAGTTGGTAGCTCTTGA
TCCGGCAAACAAACCACCGCTGGTAGCGGTGGTTTTTTTGTTTGCAAGCAGCAGATTACGCGCAGAAAAA
AAGGATCTCAAGAAGATCCTTTGATCTTTTCTACGGGGTCTGACGCTCAGTGGAACGAAAACTCACGTTA
AGGGATTTTGGTCATGAGATTATCAAAAAGGATCTTCACCTAGATCCTTTTAAATTAAAAATGAAGTTTT
AAATCAATCTAAAGTATATATGAGTAAACTTGGTCTGACAGTTACCAATGCTTAATCAGTGAGGCACCTA
TCTCAGCGATCTGTCTATTTCGTTCATCCATAGTTGCCTGACTCCCCGTCGTGTAGATAACTACGATACG
GGAGGGCTTACCATCTGGCCCCAGTGCTGCAATGATACCGCGAGACCCACGCTCACCGGCTCCAGATTTA
TCAGCAATAAACCAGCCAGCCGGAAGGGCCGAGCGCAGAAGTGGTCCTGCAACTTTATCCGCCTCCATCC
AGTCTATTAATTGTTGCCGGGAAGCTAGAGTAAGTAGTTCGCCAGTTAATAGTTTGCGCAACGTTGTTGC
CATTGCTACAGGCATCGTGGTGTCACGCTCGTCGTTTGGTATGGCTTCATTCAGCTCCGGTTCCCAACGA
TCAAGGCGAGTTACATGATCCCCCATGTTGTGCAAAAAAGCGGTTAGCTCCTTCGGTCCTCCGATCGTTG
TCAGAAGTAAGTTGGCCGCAGTGTTATCACTCATGGTTATGGCAGCACTGCATAATTCTCTTACTGTCAT
GCCATCCGTAAGATGCTTTTCTGTGACTGGTGAGTACTCAACCAAGTCATTCTGAGAATAGTGTATGCGG
CGACCGAGTTGCTCTTGCCCGGCGTCAATACGGGATAATACCGCGCCACATAGCAGAACTTTAAAAGTGC
TCATCATTGGAAAACGTTCTTCGGGGCGAAAACTCTCAAGGATCTTACCGCTGTTGAGATCCAGTTCGAT
GTAACCCACTCGTGCACCCAACTGATCTTCAGCATCTTTTACTTTCACCAGCGTTTCTGGGTGAGCAAAA
ACAGGAAGGCAAAATGCCGCAAAAAAGGGAATAAGGGCGACACGGAAATGTTGAATACTCATACTCTTCC
TTTTTCAATATTATTGAAGCATTTATCAGGGTTATTGTCTCATGAGCGGATACATATTTGAATGTATTTA
GAAAAATAAACAAATAGGGGTTCCGCGCACATTTCCCCGAAAAGTGCCACCTGACGTCTAAGAAACCATT
ATTATCATGACATTAACCTATAAAAATAGGCGTATCACGAGGCCCTTTCGTCTCGCGCGTTTCGGTGATG
ACGGTGAAAACCTCTGACACATGCAGCTCCCGGAGGAATGTGTGTCAGTTAGGGTGTGGAAAGTCCCCAG
GCTCCCCAGCAGGCAGAAGTATGCAAAGCATGCATCTCAATTAGTCAGCAACCAGGTGTGGAAAGTCCCC
AGGCTCCCCAGCAGGCAGAAGTATGCAAAGCATGCATCTCAATTAGTCAGCAACCATAGTCCCGCCCCTA
ACTCCGCCCATCCCGCCCCTAACTCCGCCCAGTTCCGCCCATTCTCCGCCCCATGGCTGACTAATTTTTT
TTATTTATGCAGAGGCCGAGGCCGCCTCTGCCTCTGAGCTATTCCAGAAGTAGTGAGGAGGCTTTTTTGG
AGGCCTAGGCTTTTGCAAAAAGCTCCCGGGAGCTTGTATATCCATTTTCGTCCCGGAGACGGTCACAGCT
TGTCTGTAAGCGGATGCCGGGAGCAGACAAGCCCGTCAGGGCGCGTCAGCGGGTGTTGGCGGGTGTCGGG
GCTGGCTTAACTATGCGGCATCAGAGCAGATTGTACTGAGAGTGCACCATATGCGGTGTGAAATACCGCA
CAGATGCGTAAGGAGAAAATACCGCATCAGGAAATTGTAAGCGTTAATATTTTGTTAAAATTCGCGTTAA
ATTTTTGTTAAATCAGCTCATTTTTTAACCAATAGGCCGAAATCGGCAAAATCCCTTATAAATCAAAAGA
ATAGACCGAGATAGGGT
[37 nt withheld, positions 9748-9784]
AAAGAACGTGGACTCCAACGTCAAAGG
[49 nt withheld, positions 9812-9860]
T
[91 nt withheld, positions 9862-9952]
G
[124 nt withheld, positions 9954-10077]
CCATTCGCCATTCAGGCTGCGCAACTGTTGGGAAGGGCGATCGGTGCGGGCCTCTTCGCTATTACGCCAG
CTGGCGAAAGGGGGATGTGCTGCAAGGCGATTAAGTTGGGTAACGCCAGGGTTTTCCCAGTCACGACGTT
GTAAAACGACGGCCAGTGAATT
