Features (pLannotate 1.2.2; 14 found; start..end, strand, type, name):
     25..408     +  enhancer       CMV enhancer: human cytomegalovirus immediate early enhancer
    410..609     +  promoter       CMV promoter: human cytomegalovirus (CMV) immediate early promoter
    748..1573    +  intron         CMV intron A: human cytomegalovirus intron A (Chapman et al., 1991)
   1612..5334    +  CDS            Plxna1 (fragment): PLXA1_MOUSE - Also known as Kiaa4053. Experimental evidence at protein level: Swiss-Prot protein existence level 1. Coreceptor for SEMA3A, SEMA3C, SEMA3F and SEMA6D. Necessary for signaling by class 3 semaphorins and subsequent remodeling of the cytoskeleton. Plays a role in axon guidance, invasive growth and cell migration. Class 3 semaphorins bind to a complex composed of a neuropilin and a plexin. The plexin modulates the affinity of the complex for specific semaphorins, and its cytoplasmic domain is required for the activation of down-stream signaling events in the cytoplasm. From Mus musc
   5353..6804    +  CDS            SEAP: secreted alkaline phosphatase from human placenta The natural enzyme has a C-terminal transmembrane sequence that is replaced by a GPI anchor.
   6863..6984    +  polyA_signal   SV40 poly(A) signal: SV40 polyadenylation signal
   7193..7781    -  rep_origin     ori: high-copy-number ColE1/pMB1/pBR322/pUC origin of replication
   7952..8812    -  CDS            AmpR: β-lactamase; bla; confers resistance to ampicillin, carbenicillin, and related antibiotics
   8813..8917    -  promoter       AmpR promoter: bla
   9012..9047    +  CDS            rop (fragment): Rop protein, which maintains plasmids at low copy number; rop
   9070..9400    +  promoter       SV40 promoter: SV40 enhancer and early promoter
   9523..9622    +  misc_feature   bom (fragment): basis of mobility region from pBR322
   9650..10078   -  rep_origin     f1 ori (sequence partly withheld): f1 bacteriophage origin of replication; arrow indicates direction of (+) strand synthesis
  10082..10239   -  CDS            lacZα (fragment): LacZα fragment of β-galactosidase; lacZ fragment
>Addgene plasmid #71996 | Plxna1-AP-His | analyzer sequence | sequence record 131182
GTCGAGGTCTCGACGGTATCGATTGACATTGATTATTGACTAGCTAGTTATTAATAGTAATCAATTACGG
GGTCATTAGTTCATAGCCCATATATGGAGTTCCGCGTTACATAACTTACGGTAAATGGCCCGCCTGGCTG
ACCGCCCAACGACCCCCGCCCATTGACGTCAATAATGACGTATGTTCCCATAGTAACGCCAATAGGGACT
TTCCATTGACGTCAATGGGTGGAGTATTTACGGTAAACTGCCCACTTGGCAGTACATCAAGTGTATCATA
TGCCAAGTCCGCCCCCTATTGACGTCAATGACGGTAAATGGCCCGCCTGGCATTATGCCCAGTACATGAC
CTTACGGGACTTTCCTACTTGGCAGTACATCTACGTATTAGTCATCGCTATTACCATGGTGATGCGGTTT
TGGCAGTACACCAATGGGCGTGGATAGCGGTTTGACTCACGGGGATTTCCAAGTCTCCACCCCATTGACG
TCAATGGGAGTTTGTTTTGGCACCAAAATCAACGGGACTTTCCAAAATGTCGTAATAACCCCGCCCCGTT
GACGCAAATGGGCGGTAGGCGTGTACGGTGGGAGGTCTATATAAGCAGAGCTCGTTTAGTGAACCGTCAG
ATCGCCTGGAGACGCCATCCACGCTGTTTTGACCTCCATAGAAGACACCGGGACCGATCCAGCCTCCGCG
GCCGGGAACGGTGCATTGGAACGCGGATTCCCCGTGCCAAGAGTGACGTAAGTACCGCCTATAGACTCTA
TAGGCACACCCCTTTGGCTCTTATGCATGCTATACTGTTTTTGGCTTGGGGCCTATACACCCCCGCTTCC
ATATGCTATAGGTGATGGTATAGCTTAGCCTATAGGTGTGGGTTATTGACCATTATTGACCACTCCCCTA
TTGGTGACGATACTTTCCATTACTAATCCATAACATGGCTCTTTGCCACAACTATCTCTATTGGCTATAT
GCCAATACTCTGTCCTTCAGAGACTGACACGGACTCTGTATTTTTACAGGATGGGGTCCCATTTATTATT
TACAAATTCACATATACAACAACGCCGTCCCCCGTGCCCGCAGTTTTTATTAAACATAGCGTGGGATCTC
CACGCGAATCTCGGGTACGTGTTCCGGACATGGGCTCTTCTCCGGTAGCGGCGGAGCTTCCACATCCGAG
CCCTGGTCCCATGCCTCCAGCGGCTCATGGTCGCTCGGCAGCTCCTTGCTCCTAACAGTGGAGGCCAGAC
TTAGGCACAGCACAATGCCCACCACCACCAGTGTGCCGCACAAGGCCGTGGCGGTAGGGTATGTGTCTGA
AAATGAGCTCGGAGATTGGGCTCGCACCGCTGACGCAGATGGAAGACTTAAGGCAGCGGCAGAAGAAGAT
GCAGGCAGCTGAGTTGTTGTATTCTGATAAGAGTCAGAGGTAACTCCCGTTGCGGTGCTGTTAACGGTGG
AGGGCAGTGTAGTCTGAGCAGTACTCGTTGCTGCCGCGCGCGCCACCAGACATAATAGCTGACAGACTAA
CAGACTGTTCCTTTCCATGGGTCTTTTCTGCAGAAGCTTGAATTCTCGAGGATCCGCGGCCAAACGCCAC
CATGCCACTGCCACCTCTGAGCTCTCGGACACTGCTGCTGCTGCTCTTGCTGCTGCTGAGGGGTGTGTGG
ATAGCCATCAGCTCGCCCCCAGCTGGTTTGGGTCCACAACCTGCCTTCCGCACCTTTGTGGCCAGTGACT
GGGGCCTCACTCACCTGGTGGTTCACGAACAGACAGGAGAGGTATATGTTGGCGCTGTGAACCGTATTTA
CAAGCTGTCGGGGAACCTAACCCTGCTTCGGGCCCATGTGACAGGCCCTGTAGAAGACAATGAGAAATGC
TACCCACCCCCCAGTGTACAGTCCTGCCCACATGGTCTGGGCAGCACAGACAACGTCAACAAGCTTCTAC
TGCTGGACTATGCAGCCAACCGCCTGTTGGCCTGTGGCAGTGCCTCACAGGGCATCTGCCAGTTCCTGAG
GTTGGACGATCTCTTCAAGCTGGGCGAGCCGCACCACCGCAAGGAACACTACCTGTCCAGTGTTCGAGAG
GCTGGCAGCATGGCGGGAGTGCTCATTGCTGGGCCACCCGGCCAGGGCCAGGCCAAGCTCTTCGTGGGCA
CACCCATCGATGGCAAATCAGAATACTTCCCCACTCTGTCCAGTCGCCGGCTCATGGCCAACGAGGAAGA
TGCTGACATGTTTGGCTTTGTGTACCAGGATGAGTTTGTGTCATCTCAGCTCAAGATCCCTTCAGACACA
TTGTCCAAGTTCCCAGCCTTTGACATCTACTATGTGTACAGTTTCCGCAGCGAGCAGTTCGTATACTACC
TCACCCTGCAGCTAGACACGCAGCTTACCTCGCCCGACGCCGCTGGCGAGCACTTCTTCACCTCCAAGAT
TGTGCGGCTGTGCGTGAATGACCCCAAGTTCTACTCTTACGTGGAGTTCCCCATTGGCTGCGAGCAGGCT
GGCGTGGAGTATCGGCTGGTGCAGGACGCCTACCTGAGCCGGCCGGGACAGGCCCTGGCCAAACAGCTGG
GCCTGGCTGAGGATGAGGAGGTGTTGTTCACTGTGTTCGCACAGGGCCAGAAGAACCGCGTGAAGCCACC
CAAGGAGTCGGCGCTGTGCCTGTTCACACTGAGGGCCATCAAGGAGAAAATCAAGGAGCGCATCCAATCC
TGCTACCGTGGAGAAGGAAAGCTCTCCCTGCCTTGGCTGCTCAACAAGGAGCTGGGCTGCATCAACTCGC
CCCTGCAGATTGATGACGACTTCTGCGGGCAGGATTTCAACCAGCCACTGGGTGGCACGGTCACCATCGA
GGGCACACCCCTTTTTGTCGACAAGGAAGATGGCCTGACTGCTGTGGCTGCCTATGACTACCAAGGCCGC
ACCGTGGTTTTTGCTGGCACTCGCAGCGGCCGCATCCGCAAGATTCTGGTGGACCTTGCAAACCCCAGCG
GCAGGCCGGCCCTGGCTTATGAAAGTGTGGTGGCTCAGGAGGGCAACCCTATCCTGCGTGACCTGGTCCT
CAGCCCCAACCGCCAGTACCTCTATGCTATGACGGAGAAGCAGGTGACGCAGGTGCCTGTGGAAAGCTGT
GTCCAGTATACTTCCTGTGAGCTGTGCCTGGGGTCTCGGGACCCCCACTGTGGCTGGTGTGTCCTGCACA
GCATCTGCTCTAGGCAGGATGCCTGTGAGCGGGCAGAAGAGCCCCAGCGTTTTGCCTCTGACCTGCTGCA
GTGTGTGCAGTTAACTGTCCAGCCGCGCAATGTGTCAGTCACCATGTCCCAGGTGCCGCTCGTGCTGCAG
GCTTGGAATGTGCCTGACCTCTCAGCTGGTGTCAACTGCTCCTTTGAGGACTTCACGGAGACTGAGAGCA
TCCTGGAAGATGGCCGCATCCATTGCCACTCACCTTCTGCCCGGGAAGTGGCGCCCATCACACAGGGTCA
GGGAGACCAGCGGGTGGTGAAGCTCTACCTCAAGTCCAAGGAGACAGGGAAGAAGTTTGCATCTGTGGAC
TTTGTCTTCTATAACTGCAGTGTTCACCAGTCCTGCCTGGCATGTGTCAACGGCTCCTTCCCCTGCCATT
GGTGCAAATACCGCCATGTTTGCACCAACAATGCGGCTGACTGCGCCTTTCTGGAAGGCCGAGTCAACAT
GTCTGAGGACTGCCCACAGATCCTGCCTTCTACCCACATCTATGTGCCAGTGGGTGTGGTGAAGCCCATC
ACCCTGGCTGCACGGAACCTGCCGCAGCCACAGTCGGGTCAGCGAGGGTACGAGTGCCTTTTCCACATCC
CAGGCAGCCCGGCCCGAGTCACTGCACTGCGCTTCAACAGCTCCAGCCTGCAGTGCCAGAACTCCTCGTA
CTCCTATGAGGGGAATGATGTCAGCGATCTGCCTGTGAACCTGTCGGTTGTGTGGAATGGCAACTTTGTC
ATTGACAACCCCCAGAACATCCAGGCCCACCTCTACAAGTGCCCAGCCTTGCGCCAGAGTTGTGGCCTCT
GCCTCAAGGCAGACCCACGCTTTGAGTGCGGCTGGTGCGTAGCTGAGCGCCGCTGTTCCCTTCGTCACCA
CTGCCCAGCTGACTCACCAGCCTCCTGGATGCATGCCCACCATGGCAGCAGCCGCTGCACAGACCCCAAG
ATTCTCAAGCTGTCCCCAGAGACAGGCCCTCGGCAGGGAGGGACTCGACTAACCATCACCGGTGAGAATC
TGGGCCTCCGGTTTGAGGATGTGCGGCTAGGCGTGCACGTGGGCAAGGTGCTTTGCAGCCCTGTGGAGAG
CGAGTACATCAGCGCAGAACAGATTGTCTGCGAGATTGGAGATGCCAGCACGCTGCGGGCCCATGATGCC
CTGGTGGAGGTGTGTGTGCGGGACTGCTCCCTCCACTACCGAGCGCTGTCCCCTAAACGCTTCACTTTTG
TGACACCGACCTTCTACCGTGTGAGCCCCTCCCGTGGGCCTCTGTCTGGAGGTACCTGGATTGGCATCGA
AGGGAGCCATCTGAATGCTGGCAGTGATGTAGCTGTGTCCATTGGCGGTCGGCCCTGCTCCTTCTCCTGG
AGAAACTCACGAGAGATCCGCTGCCTGACACCGCCCGGGCACACTCCTGGCAGCGCCCCTATTGTTATCA
ACATCAATCGTGCCCAGCTCTCCAACCCCGAGGTGAAGTACAACTATACTGAAGACCCTACTATCCTGAG
GATCGACCCTGAGTGGAGCATCAATAGTGGTGGGACCCTCCTAACAGTCACGGGCACCAACCTGGCCACT
GTCCGTGAACCTCGAATCCGCGCCAAGTATGGAGGCATTGAGAGGGAAAATAGCTGCATGGTGTACAATG
ACACCACCATGGTGTGCCGGGCGCCGTCTATAGACAACCCAAAGCGCAGCCCGCCAGAACTGGGAGAGCG
GCCAGATGAGATTGGTTTCATCATGGACAATGTGCGCACGCTGCTGGTACTCAACAGCTCCTCCTTCCTC
TACTACCCGGACCCTGTACTGGAGCCACTTAGCCCTACTGGGCTCTTGGAGCTGAAGCCCAGCTCCCCGC
TCATCCTCAAGGGGCGGAATCTCCTGCCACCTGCTCCTGGCAATTCCCGGCTCAACTACACGGTGCTCAT
CGGCTCCACACCTTGTATCCTCACCGTGTCTGAGACACAGCTGCTGTGTGAAGCACCCAACCTCACGGGG
CAGCACAAAGTCACGGTGCGGGCCGGGGGCTTCGAGTTCTCACCTGGGATGCTGCAGGTGTATTCGGACA
GCCTGCTGACACTGACTAGTGGATCTTCCGGAATCATCCCAGTTGAGGAGGAGAACCCGGACTTCTGGAA
CCGCGAGGCAGCCGAGGCCCTGGGTGCCGCCAAGAAGCTGCAGCCTGCACAGACAGCCGCCAAGAACCTC
ATCATCTTCCTGGGCGATGGGATGGGGGTGTCTACGGTGACAGCTGCCAGGATCCTAAAAGGGCAGAAGA
AGGACAAACTGGGGCCTGAGATACCCCTGGCCATGGACCGCTTCCCATATGTGGCTCTGTCCAAGACATA
CAATGTAGACAAACATGTGCCAGACAGTGGAGCCACAGCCACGGCCTACCTGTGCGGGGTCAAGGGCAAC
TTCCAGACCATTGGCTTGAGTGCAGCCGCCCGCTTTAACCAGTGCAACACGACACGCGGCAACGAGGTCA
TCTCCGTGATGAATCGGGCCAAGAAAGCAGGGAAGTCAGTGGGAGTGGTAACCACCACACGAGTGCAGCA
CGCCTCGCCAGCCGGCACCTACGCCCACACGGTGAACCGCAACTGGTACTCGGACGCCGACGTGCCTGCC
TCGGCCCGCCAGGAGGGGTGCCAGGACATCGCTACGCAGCTCATCTCCAACATGGACATTGACGTGATCC
TAGGTGGAGGCCGAAAGTACATGTTTCGCATGGGAACCCCAGACCCTGAGTACCCAGATGACTACAGCCA
AGGTGGGACCAGGCTGGACGGGAAGAATCTGGTGCAGGAATGGCTGGCGAAGCGCCAGGGTGCCCGGTAT
GTGTGGAACCGCACTGAGCTCATGCAGGCTTCCCTGGACCCGTCTGTGACCCATCTCATGGGTCTCTTTG
AGCCTGGAGACATGAAATACGAGATCCACCGAGACTCCACACTGGACCCCTCCCTGATGGAGATGACAGA
GGCTGCCCTGCGCCTGCTGAGCAGGAACCCCCGCGGCTTCTTCCTCTTCGTGGAGGGTGGTCGCATCGAC
CATGGTCATCATGAAAGCAGGGCTTACCGGGCACTGACTGAGACGATCATGTTCGACGACGCCATTGAGA
GGGCGGGCCAGCTCACCAGCGAGGAGGACACGCTGAGCCTCGTCACTGCCGACCACTCCCACGTCTTCTC
CTTCGGAGGCTACCCCCTGCGAGGGAGCTCCATCTTCGGGCTGGCCCCTGGCAAGGCCCGGGACAGGAAG
GCCTACACGGTCCTCCTATACGGAAACGGTCCAGGCTATGTGCTCAAGGACGGCGCCCGGCCGGATGTTA
CCGAGAGCGAGAGCGGGAGCCCCGAGTATCGGCAGCAGTCAGCAGTGCCCCTGGACGAAGAGACCCACGC
AGGCGAGGACGTGGCGGTGTTCGCGCGCGGCCCGCAGGCGCACCTGGTTCACGGCGTGCAGGAGCAGACC
TTCATAGCGCACGTCATGGCCTTCGCCGCCTGCCTGGAGCCCTACACCGCCTGCGACCTGGCGCCCCCCG
CCGGCACCACCGACGCCGCGCACCCGGGTCATCATCACCATCACCATTAATCTAGAGATCTTATTAAAGC
AGAACTTGTTTATTGCAGCTTATAATGGTTACAAATAAAGCAATAGCATCACAAATTTCACAAATAAAGC
ATTTTTTTCACTGCATTCTAGTTGTGGTTTGTCCAAACTCATCAATGTATCTTATCATGTCTGGTCGACT
CTAGCTAGACTCTTCCGCTTCCTCGCTCACTGACTCGCTGCGCTCGGTCGTTCGGCTGCGGCGAGCGGTA
TCAGCTCACTCAAAGGCGGTAATACGGTTATCCACAGAATCAGGGGATAACGCAGGAAAGAACATGTGAG
CAAAAGGCCAGCAAAAGGCCAGGAACCGTAAAAAGGCCGCGTTGCTGGCGTTTTTCCATAGGCTCCGCCC
CCCTGACGAGCATCACAAAAATCGACGCTCAAGTCAGAGGTGGCGAAACCCGACAGGACTATAAAGATAC
CAGGCGTTTCCCCCTGGAAGCTCCCTCGTGCGCTCTCCTGTTCCGACCCTGCCGCTTACCGGATACCTGT
CCGCCTTTCTCCCTTCGGGAAGCGTGGCGCTTTCTCATAGCTCACGCTGTAGGTATCTCAGTTCGGTGTA
GGTCGTTCGCTCCAAGCTGGGCTGTGTGCACGAACCCCCCGTTCAGCCCGACCGCTGCGCCTTATCCGGT
AACTATCGTCTTGAGTCCAACCCGGTAAGACACGACTTATCGCCACTGGCAGCAGCCACTGGTAACAGGA
TTAGCAGAGCGAGGTATGTAGGCGGTGCTACAGAGTTCTTGAAGTGGTGGCCTAACTACGGCTACACTAG
AAGAACAGTATTTGGTATCTGCGCTCTGCTGAAGCCAGTTACCTTCGGAAAAAGAGTTGGTAGCTCTTGA
TCCGGCAAACAAACCACCGCTGGTAGCGGTGGTTTTTTTGTTTGCAAGCAGCAGATTACGCGCAGAAAAA
AAGGATCTCAAGAAGATCCTTTGATCTTTTCTACGGGGTCTGACGCTCAGTGGAACGAAAACTCACGTTA
AGGGATTTTGGTCATGAGATTATCAAAAAGGATCTTCACCTAGATCCTTTTAAATTAAAAATGAAGTTTT
AAATCAATCTAAAGTATATATGAGTAAACTTGGTCTGACAGTTACCAATGCTTAATCAGTGAGGCACCTA
TCTCAGCGATCTGTCTATTTCGTTCATCCATAGTTGCCTGACTCCCCGTCGTGTAGATAACTACGATACG
GGAGGGCTTACCATCTGGCCCCAGTGCTGCAATGATACCGCGAGACCCACGCTCACCGGCTCCAGATTTA
TCAGCAATAAACCAGCCAGCCGGAAGGGCCGAGCGCAGAAGTGGTCCTGCAACTTTATCCGCCTCCATCC
AGTCTATTAATTGTTGCCGGGAAGCTAGAGTAAGTAGTTCGCCAGTTAATAGTTTGCGCAACGTTGTTGC
CATTGCTACAGGCATCGTGGTGTCACGCTCGTCGTTTGGTATGGCTTCATTCAGCTCCGGTTCCCAACGA
TCAAGGCGAGTTACATGATCCCCCATGTTGTGCAAAAAAGCGGTTAGCTCCTTCGGTCCTCCGATCGTTG
TCAGAAGTAAGTTGGCCGCAGTGTTATCACTCATGGTTATGGCAGCACTGCATAATTCTCTTACTGTCAT
GCCATCCGTAAGATGCTTTTCTGTGACTGGTGAGTACTCAACCAAGTCATTCTGAGAATAGTGTATGCGG
CGACCGAGTTGCTCTTGCCCGGCGTCAATACGGGATAATACCGCGCCACATAGCAGAACTTTAAAAGTGC
TCATCATTGGAAAACGTTCTTCGGGGCGAAAACTCTCAAGGATCTTACCGCTGTTGAGATCCAGTTCGAT
GTAACCCACTCGTGCACCCAACTGATCTTCAGCATCTTTTACTTTCACCAGCGTTTCTGGGTGAGCAAAA
ACAGGAAGGCAAAATGCCGCAAAAAAGGGAATAAGGGCGACACGGAAATGTTGAATACTCATACTCTTCC
TTTTTCAATATTATTGAAGCATTTATCAGGGTTATTGTCTCATGAGCGGATACATATTTGAATGTATTTA
GAAAAATAAACAAATAGGGGTTCCGCGCACATTTCCCCGAAAAGTGCCACCTGACGTCTAAGAAACCATT
ATTATCATGACATTAACCTATAAAAATAGGCGTATCACGAGGCCCTTTCGTCTCGCGCGTTTCGGTGATG
ACGGTGAAAACCTCTGACACATGCAGCTCCCGGAGGAATGTGTGTCAGTTAGGGTGTGGAAAGTCCCCAG
GCTCCCCAGGCAGGCAGAAGTATGCAAAGCATGCATCTCAATTAGTCAGCAACCAGGTGTGGAAAGTCCC
CAGGCTCCCCAGCAGGCAGAAGTATGCAAAGCATGCATCTCAATTAGTCAGCAACCATAGTCCCGCCCCT
AACTCCGCCCATCCCGCCCCTAACTCCGCCCAGTTCCGCCCATTCTCCGCCCCATGGCTGACTAATTTTT
TTTATTTATGCAGAGGCCGAGGCCGCCTCTGCCTCTGAGCTATTCCAGAAGTAGTGAGGAGGCTTTTTTG
GAGGCCTAGGCTTTTGCAAAAAGCTCCCGGGAGCTTGTATATCCATTTTCGTCCCGGAGACGGTCACAGC
TTGTCTGTAAGCGGATGCCGGGAGCAGACAAGCCCGTCAGGGCGCGTCAGCGGGTGTTGGCGGGTGTCGG
GGCTGGCTTAACTATGCGGCATCAGAGCAGATTGTACTGAGAGTGCACCATATGCGGTGTGAAATACCGC
ACAGATGCGTAAGGAGAAAATACCGCATCAGGAAATTGTAAGCGTTAATATTTTGTTAAAATTCGCGTTA
AATTTTTGTTAAATCAGCTCATTTTTTAACCAATAGGCCGAAATCGGCAAAATCCCTTATAAATCAAAAG
AATAGACCGAGATAGGGT
[37 nt withheld, positions 9749-9785]
AAAGAACGTGGACTCCAACGTCAAAGG
[49 nt withheld, positions 9813-9861]
T
[91 nt withheld, positions 9863-9953]
G
[124 nt withheld, positions 9955-10078]
CCATTCGCCATTCAGGCTGCGCAACTGTTGGGAAGGGCGATCGGTGCGGGCCTCTTCGCTATTACGCCAG
CTGGCGAAAGGGGGATGTGCTGCAAGGCGATTAAGTTGGGTAACGCCAGGGTTTTCCCAGTCACGACGTT
GTAAAACGACGGCCAGTGAATT
