>Addgene plasmid #71996 | Plxna1-AP-His | addgene partial sequence | sequence record 138303 | pMRB101-F 5'-aagatgcaggcagctgagtt-3'
ACGGTGGAGGGCAGTGTAGTCTGAGCAGTACTCGTTGCTGCCGCGCGCGCCACCAGACATAATAGCTGAC
AGACTAACAGACTGTTCCTTTCCATGGGTCTTTTCTGCAGAAGCTTGAATTCTCGAGGATCCGCGGCCAA
ACGCCACCATGCCACTGCCACCTCTGAGCTCTCGGACACTGCTGCTGCTGCTCTTGCTGCTGCTGAGGGG
TGTGTGGATAGCCATCAGCTCGCCCCCAGCTGGTTTGGGTCCACAACCTGCCTTCCGCACCTTTGTGGCC
AGTGACTGGGGCCTCACTCACCTGGTGGTTCACGAACAGACAGGAGAGGTATATGTTGGCGCTGTGAACC
GTATTTACAAGCTGTCGGGGAACCTAACCCTGCTTCGGGCCCATGTGACAGGCCCTGTAGAAGACAATGA
GAAATGCTACCCACCCCCCAGTGTACAGTCCTGCCCACATGGTCTGGGCAGCACAGACAACGTCAACAAG
CTTCTACTGCTGGACTATGCAGCCAACCGCCTGTTGGCCTGTGGCAGTGCCTCACAGGGCATCTGCCAGT
TCCTGAGGTTGGACGATCTCTTCAAGCTGGGCGAGCCGCACCACCGCAAGGAACACTACCTGTCCAGTGT
TCGAGAGGCTGGCAGCATGGCGGGAGTGCTCATTGCTGGGCCACCCGGCCAGGGCCAGGCCAAGCTCTTC
GTGGGCACACCCATCGATGGCAAATCAGAATACTTCCCCACTCTGTCCAGTCGCCGGCTCATGGCCAACG
AGGAAGATGCTGACATGTTTGGCTTTGTGTACCAGGATGAGTTTGTGTCATCTCAGCTCAAGATCCCTTC
AGACACATTGTCCAAGTTCC
