>Addgene plasmid #71996 | Plxna1-AP-His | addgene partial sequence | sequence record 138304 | SV40pA-R 5'-GAAATTTGTGATGCTATTGC-3'
AATAAGATCTCTAGATTAATGGTGATGGTGATGATGACCCGGGTGCGCGGCGTCGGTGGTGCCGGCGGGG
GGCGCCAGGTCGCAGGCGGTGTAGGGCTCCAGGCAGGCGGCGAAGGCCATGACGTGCGCTATGAAGGTCT
GCTCCTGCACGCCGTGAACCAGGTGCGCCTGCGGGCCGCGCGCGAACACCGCCACGTCCTCGCCTGCGTG
GGTCTCTTCGTCCAGGGGCACTGCTGACTGCTGCCGATACTCGGGGCTCCCGCTCTCGCTCTCGGTAACA
TCCGGCCGGGCGCCGTCCTTGAGCACATAGCCTGGACCGTTTCCGTATAGGAGGACCGTGTAGGCCTTCC
TGTCCCGGGCCTTGCCAGGGGCCAGCCCGAAGATGGAGCTCCCTCGCAGGGGGTAGCCTCCGAAGGAGAA
GACGTGGGAGTGGTCGGCAGTGACGAGGCTCAGCGTGTCCTCCTCGCTGGTGAGCTGGCCCGCCCTCTCA
ATGGCGTCGTCGAACATGATCGTCTCAGTCAGTGCCCGGTAAGCCCTGCTTTCATGATGACCATGGTCGA
TGCGACCACCCTCCACGAAGAGGAAGAAGCCGCGGGGGTTCCTGCTCAGCAGGCGCAGGGCAGCCTCTGT
CATCTCCATCAGGGAGGGGTCCAGTGTGGAGTCTCGGTGGATCTCGTATTTCATGTCTCCAGGCTCAAAG
AGACCCATGAGATGGGTCACAGACGGGTCCAGGGAA
